>Addgene plasmid #74919 | pPB-CAG-Klf2.2A.Nanog-Cherry-pA-pgk-zeo | addgene partial sequence | sequence record 148073 | pLEXmLIC-Fwd 5'-TAGAGCCTCTGCTAACCATGTTCATGCC-3'
GCTCTGGGCACGTGCTGGTTATTGTGCTGTCTCATCATTTTGGCAAAGAATTCCTCGAATCAACAAGTTT
GTACAAAAAAGCAGGCTTTCGCTAGCGCCACCATGGCGCTCAGCGAGCCTATCTTGCCGTCCTTTGCCAC
TTTCGCCAGCCCGTGCGAGCGCGGCCTCCAGGAGCGCTGGCCGCGAAATGAACCCGAGGCGGGCGGCACG
GATGAGGACCTAAACAACGTGTTGGACTTCATCCTCTCCATGGGATTGGACGGTCTGGGCGCCGAGAATC
CTCCCGAGCCCCCGCCGCAGCCCCCGCCGCCTGCCTTCTACTACCCGGAGCCGGGTGCTCCGCCGCCCTA
CAGCATCCCCGCGGCCAGCCTGGGAACAGAGCTGCTGCGCCCCGACCTGGACCCGCCTCAGGGGCCGGCT
CTGCACGGCCGCTTCCTCCTTGCGCCTCCCGGGCGGCTAGTGAAGGCCGAGCCCCCCGAGGTGGACGGCG
GCGGCTACGGCTGCGCTCCGGGCCTGGCCCACGGACCGCGCGGGCTGAAGCTCGAGGGCGCCCCAGGAGC
GACAGGTGCATGCATGCGGGGTCCCGCCGGCCGCCCCCCGCCGCCCCCGGACACGCCGCCGCTCAGCCCC
GACGGCCCCCTGCGCATCCCGGCGTCCGGTCCACGCAACCCGTTCCCGCCGCCCTTCGGTCCCGGCCCCA
GCTTCGGCGGCCCCGGCCCCGCGTTGCACTA
