>Addgene plasmid #74919 | pPB-CAG-Klf2.2A.Nanog-Cherry-pA-pgk-zeo | addgene partial sequence | sequence record 148074 | mCherry-R 5'-TTGGTCACCTTCAGCTTGG-3'
CCTCGCCCTCGCCCTCGATCTCGAACTCGTGGCCGTTCACGGAGCCCTCCATGTGCACCTTGAAGCGCAT
GAACTCCTTGATGATGGCCATGTTATCCTCCTCGCCCTTGCTCACCATCTTAATTAATGGGCCAGGATTC
TCCTCGACGTCACCGCATGTTAGCAGACTTCCTCTGCCCTCGCCAGAACCCATGTGTCGCTTCATGTGCA
AGGCCAGGTGGTCGGACCTGGAGAAGGCCCGGTCGCACAAGTGGCACTGAAAGGGTCTGTGACCTGTGTG
CTTTCGGTAGTGGCGGGTAAGCTCGTCAGAGCGCGCGAACTTCCAGCCGCATCCTTCCCAGTTGCAATGA
TAAGGCTTCTCACCTGTGTGTGTACGCAGATGCGCCTTTAGGTGCGAGCTCTTGGTGTAGGTCTTGCCGC
AGTTGGTGTAGCTGCAAGTATGTGTGGCGGCGCGCTTGCGGGGCCAGGAGCGGCGGCCGCGTTTGGGCTT
GGCCTCCAGCAGCTCCAGCGGGGACGAGGGCGGCGTGAGGAGACCGCGCGTGGCAGGTGGAGCCAAGCCC
AGCGCCGCCGCCGCTGCCGCCGCGTCCTCGAAAAGACCGAAGGCGCCAGGCGCGGGAGGCCCGTAGTGCA
ACGCGGGGCCGGGGCCGCCGAAGCTGGGGCCGGGACCGAAGGGCGGCGGGAACGGGTTGCGTGGACCGGA
CGCCGGGATGCGCAGGGGGCCGTCGGGGCTG
