[The description below was written by a language model from this plasmid's Addgene catalogue record.]
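Description:
pPB-CAG-Klf2.2A.Nanog-Cherry-pA-pgk-zeo is a mammalian expression plasmid built on the pPB-CAG backbone. The "PB" prefix suggests a piggyBac transposon vector, in which the cargo would be flanked by transposon terminal repeats and integrated into the host genome when a piggyBac transposase is co-supplied. However, no feature table is provided, so the presence and arrangement of those repeats cannot be confirmed from the record. The plasmid is propagated in E. coli under ampicillin selection. Its copy number is listed as unknown and its bacterial origin of replication is not stated.

The payload is a single bicistronic open reading frame driven by the strong, broadly active synthetic CAG promoter (CMV enhancer/chicken β-actin hybrid). Mouse Klf2 comes first and is followed at its C terminus by a T2A self-cleaving peptide, which causes ribosomal skipping so that the downstream protein is released as a separate polypeptide from the same transcript. That downstream protein is mouse Nanog fused at its C terminus to the red fluorescent protein mCherry, which allows Nanog expression to be followed by fluorescence. As the name indicates, this cassette ends in a polyadenylation signal (pA) and is followed by a separate PGK promoter-driven zeocin resistance cassette, consistent with the recorded zeocin marker for selecting stably transfected mammalian cells.

The stated purpose is co-expression of mKlf2 and mNanog-mCherry in mammalian cells. The associated publication concerns the role of MBD3/NuRD in the induction of pluripotency, so the construct fits studies in which these two pluripotency-associated transcription factors are expressed together during reprogramming.
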