Addgene plasmid #74919: pPB-CAG-Klf2.2A.Nanog-Cherry-pA-pgk-zeo
Purpose: Mammalian expression of mKlf2 and mNanog-mCherry
Depositing lab: Jose Silva. Depositing organization: University of Cambridge. Publication: MBD3/NuRD facilitates induction of pluripotency in a context-dependent manner. dos Santos RL, Tosti L, Radzisheuskaya A, Caballero IM, Kaji K, Hendrich B, Silva JC. Cell Stem Cell. 2014 Jul 3;15(1):102-10. doi: 10.1016/j.stem.2014.04.019. Epub 2014 May 15. PubMed 24835571.
Backbone
  Vector backbone: pPB-CAG
  Vector type: Mammalian Expression
  Selectable markers: Zeocin
Growth in bacteria
  Bacterial resistance: Ampicillin, 100 μg/mL
  Growth temperature: 37°C
  Growth strain: DH5alpha
  Copy number: Unknown
Gene/Insert 1
  Gene/Insert name: Klf2
  Species: M. musculus (mouse)
  Entrez Gene: Klf2 (a.k.a. Lklf)
  Promoter: CAG
  Tag / fusion protein: T2A (C terminal on insert)
  Cloning method: Unknown
  Sequencing primers: 5′ unknown; 3′ unknown
Gene/Insert 2
  Gene/Insert name: Nanog
  Species: M. musculus (mouse)
  Entrez Gene: Nanog (a.k.a. 2410002E02Rik, ENK, Stm1, ecat4)
  Tag / fusion protein: mCherry (C terminal on insert)
Terms and licenses: Academic/Nonprofit Terms; Industry Terms: Not Available to Industry
How to cite: pPB-CAG-Klf2.2A.Nanog-Cherry-pA-pgk-zeo was a gift from Jose Silva (Addgene plasmid # 74919 ; http://n2t.net/addgene:74919 ; RRID:Addgene_74919)
